>Addgene plasmid #91773 | pBAD mPlum | addgene full sequence | sequence record 181645 | Addgene NGS Result
TACTCCCGCCATTCAGAGAAGAAACCAATTGTCCATATTGCATCAGACATTGCCGTCACTGCGTCTTTTA
CTGGCTCTTCTCGCTAACCAAACCGGTAACCCCGCTTATTAAAAGCATTCTGTAACAAAGCGGGACCAAA
GCCATGACAAAAACGCGTAACAAAAGTGTCTATAATCACGGCAGAAAAGTCCACATTGATTATTTGCACG
GCGTCACACTTTGCTATGCCATAGCATTTTTATCCATAAGATTAGCGGATCCTACCTGACGCTTTTTATC
GCAACTCTCTACTGTTTCTCCATACCCGTTTTTTTGGGCTAGAAATAATTTTGTTTAACTTTAAGAAGGA
GATATACATATGGTGAGCAAGGGCGAGGAGGTCATCAAGGAGTTCATGCGCTTCAAGGAGCACATGGAGG
GCTCCGTGAACGGCCACGAGTTCGAGATCGAGGGCGAGGGCGAGGGCCGCCCCTACGAGGGCACCCAGAC
CGCCAGGCTGAAGGTGACCAAGGGTGGCCCCCTGCCCTTCGCCTGGGACATCCTGTCCCCTCAGATCATG
TACGGCTCCAAGGCCTACGTGAAGCACCCCGCCGACATCCCCGACTACTTGAAGCTGTCCTTCCCCGAGG
GCTTCAAGTGGGAGCGCGTGATGAACTTCGAGGACGGCGGCGTGGTGACCGTGACCCAGGACTCCTCCCT
GCAGGACGGCGAGTTCATCTACAAGGTGAAGGTGCGCGGCACCAACTTCCCCTCCGACGGCCCCGTAATG
CAGAAGAAGACCATGGGCTGGGAGGCCTCCTCCGAGCGGATGTACCCCGAGGACGGCGCCCTGAAGGGCG
AGATGAAGATGAGGCTGAGGCTGAAGGACGGCGGCCACTACGACGCCGAGGTCAAGACCACCTACATGGC
CAAGAAGCCCGTGCAGCTGCCCGGCGCCTACAAGACCGACATCAAGCTGGACATCACCTCCCACAACGAG
GACTACACCATCGTGGAACAGTACGAGCGCGCCGAGGGCCGCCACTCCACCGGCGCCCATCATCATCATC
ATCAGTAAAAGCTTGGCTGTTTTGGCGGATGAGAGAAGATTTTCAGCCTGATACAGATTAAATCAGAACG
CAGAAGCGGTCTGATAAAACAGAATTTGCCTGGCGGCAGTAGCGCGGTGGTCCCACCTGACCCCATGCCG
AACTCAGAAGTGAAACGCCGTAGCGCCGATGGTAGTGTGGGGTCTCCCCATGCGAGAGTAGGGAACTGCC
AGGCATCAAATAAAACGAAAGGCTCAGTCGAAAGACTGGGCCTTTCGTTTTATCTGTTGTTTGTCGGTGA
ACGCTCTCCTGAGTAGGACAAATCCGCCGGGAGCGGATTTGAACGTTGCGAAGCAACGGCCCGGAGGGTG
GCGGGCAGGACGCCCGCCATAAACTGCCAGGCATCAAATTAAGCAGAAGGCCATCCTGACGGATGGCCTT
TTTGCGTTTCTACAAACTCTTTTGTTTATTTTTCTAAATACATTCAAATATGTATCCGCTCATGAGACAA
TAACCCTGATAAATGCTTCAATAATATTGAAAAAGGAAGAGTATGAGTATTCAACATTTCCGTGTCGCCC
TTATTCCCTTTTTTGCGGCATTTTGCCTTCCTGTTTTTGCTCACCCAGAAACGCTGGTGAAAGTAAAAGA
TGCTGAAGATCAGTTGGGTGCACGAGTGGGTTACATCGAACTGGATCTCAACAGCGGTAAGATCCTTGAG
AGTTTTCGCCCCGAAGAACGTTTTCCAATGATGAGCACTTTTAAAGTTCTGCTATGTGGCGCGGTATTAT
CCCGTGTTGACGCCGGGCAAGAGCAACTCGGTCGCCGCATACACTATTCTCAGAATGACTTGGTTGAGTA
CTCACCAGTCACAGAAAAGCATCTTACGGATGGCATGACAGTAAGAGAATTATGCAGTGCTGCCATAACC
ATGAGTGATAACACTGCGGCCAACTTACTTCTGACAACGATCGGAGGACCGAAGGAGCTAACCGCTTTTT
TGCACAACATGGGGGATCATGTAACTCGCCTTGATCGTTGGGAACCGGAGCTGAATGAAGCCATACCAAA
CGACGAGCGTGACACCACGATGCCTGCAGCAATGGCAACAACGTTGCGCAAACTATTAACTGGCGAACTA
CTTACTCTAGCTTCCCGGCAACAATTAATAGACTGGATGGAGGCGGATAAAGTTGCAGGACCACTTCTGC
GCTCGGCCCTTCCGGCTGGCTGGTTTATTGCTGATAAATCTGGAGCCGGTGAGCGTGGGTCTCGCGGTAT
CATTGCAGCACTGGGGCCAGATGGTAAGCCCTCCCGTATCGTAGTTATCTACACGACGGGGAGTCAGGCA
ACTATGGATGAACGAAATAGACAGATCGCTGAGATAGGTGCCTCACTGATTAAGCATTGGTAACTGTCAG
ACCAAGTTTACTCATATATACTTTAGATTGATT
[125 nt withheld, positions 2484-2608]
C
[141 nt withheld, positions 2610-2750]
CCTTTGACGTTGGAGTCCACGTTCTTT
[37 nt withheld, positions 2778-2814]
ACCCTATCTCGGGCTATTCTTTTGATTTATAAGGGATTTTGCCGATTTCGGCCTATTGGTTAAAAAATGA
GCTGATTTAACAAAAATTTAACGCGAATTTTAACAAAATATTAACGTTTACAATTTAAAAGGATCTAGGT
GAAGATCCTTTTTGATAATCTCATGACCAAAATCCCTTAACGTGAGTTTTCGTTCCACTGAGCGTCAGAC
CCCGTAGAAAAGATCAAAGGATCTTCTTGAGATCCTTTTTTTCTGCGCGTAATCTGCTGCTTGCAAACAA
AAAAACCACCGCTACCAGCGGTGGTTTGTTTGCCGGATCAAGAGCTACCAACTCTTTTTCCGAAGGTAAC
TGGCTTCAGCAGAGCGCAGATACCAAATACTGTCCTTCTAGTGTAGCCGTAGTTAGGCCACCACTTCAAG
AACTCTGTAGCACCGCCTACATACCTCGCTCTGCTAATCCTGTTACCAGTGGCTGCTGCCAGTGGCGATA
AGTCGTGTCTTACCGGGTTGGACTCAAGACGATAGTTACCGGATAAGGCGCAGCGGTCGGGCTGAACGGG
GGGTTCGTGCACACAGCCCAGCTTGGAGCGAACGACCTACACCGAACTGAGATACCTACAGCGTGAGCTA
TGAGAAAGCGCCACGCTTCCCGAAGGGAGAAAGGCGGACAGGTATCCGGTAAGCGGCAGGGTCGGAACAG
GAGAGCGCACGAGGGAGCTTCCAGGGGGAAACGCCTGGTATCTTTATAGTCCTGTCGGGTTTCGCCACCT
CTGACTTGAGCGTCGATTTTTGTGATGCTCGTCAGGGGGGCGGAGCCTATGGAAAAACGCCAGCAACGCG
GCCTTTTTACGGTTCCTGGCCTTTTGCTGGCCTTTTGCTCACATGTTCTTTCCTGCGTTATCCCCTGATT
CTGTGGATAACCGTATTACCGCCTTTGAGTGAGCTGATACCGCTCGCCGCAGCCGAACGACCGAGCGCAG
CGAGTCAGTGAGCGAGGAAGCGGAAGAGCGCCTGATGCGGTATTTTCTCCTTACGCATCTGTGCGGTATT
TCACACCGCATCTGGTGCACTCTCAGTACAATCTGCTCTGATGCCGCATAGTTAAGCCAGTATACACTCC
GCTATCGCTACGTGACTGGGTCATGGCTGCGCCCCGACACCCGCCAACACCCGCTGACGCGCCCTGACGG
GCTTGTCTGCTCCCGGCATCCGCTTACAGACAAGCTGTGACCGTCTCCGGGAGCTGCATGTGTCAGAGGT
TTTCACCGTCATCACCGAAACGCGCGAGGCAGAAGGAGATGGCGCCCAACAGTCCCCCGGCCACGGGGCC
TGCCACCATACCCACGCCGAAACAAGCGCTCATGAGCCCGAAGTGGCGAGCCCGATCTTCCCCATCGGTG
ATGTCGGCGATATAGGCGCCAGCAACCGCACCTGTGGCGCCGGTGATGCCGGCCACGATGCGTCCGGCGT
AGAGGATCTGCTCATGTTTGACAGCTTATCATCGATGCATAATGTGCCTGTCAAATGGACGAAGCAGGGA
TTCTGCAAACCCTATGCTACTCCGTCAAGCCGTCAATTGTCTGATTCGTTACCAATTATGACAACTTGAC
GGCTACATCATTCACTTTTTCTTCACAACCGGCACGGAACTCGCTCGGGCTGGCCCCGGTGCATTTTTTA
AATACCCGCGAGAAATAGAGTTGATCGTCAAAACCAACATTGCGACCGACGGTGGCGATAGGCATCCGGG
TGGTGCTCAAAAGCAGCTTCGCCTGGCTGATACGTTGGTCCTCGCGCCAGCTTAAGACGCTAATCCCTAA
CTGCTGGCGGAAAAGATGTGACAGACGCGACGGCGACAAGCAAACATGCTGTGCGACGCTGGCGATATCA
AAATTGCTGTCTGCCAGGTGATCGCTGATGTACTGACAAGCCTCGCGTACCCGATTATCCATCGGTGGAT
GGAGCGACTCGTTAATCGCTTCCATGCGCCGCAGTAACAATTGCTCAAGCAGATTTATCGCCAGCAGCTC
CGAATAGCGCCCTTCCCCTTGCCCGGCGTTAATGATTTGCCCAAACAGGTCGCTGAAATGCGGCTGGTGC
GCTTCATCCGGGCGAAAGAACCCCGTATTGGCAAATATTGACGGCCAGTTAAGCCATTCATGCCAGTAGG
CGCGCGGACGAAAGTAAACCCACTGGTGATACCATTCGCGAGCCTCCGGATGACGACCGTAGTGATGAAT
CTCTCCTGGCGGGAACAGCAAAATATCACCCGGTCGGCAAACAAATTCTCGTCCCTGATTTTTCACCACC
CCCTGACCGCGAATGGTGAGATTGAGAATATAACCTTTCATTCCCAGCGGTCGGTCGATAAAAAAATCGA
GATAACCGTTGGCCTCAATCGGCGTTAAACCCGCCACCAGATGGGCATTAAACGAGTATCCCGGCAGCAG
GGGATCATTTTGCGCTTCAGCCATACTTTTCA
Features (pLannotate 1.2.2; 16 found; start..end, strand, type, name):
     19..303     +  promoter       araBAD promoter: araBAD; promoter of the L-arabinose operon of E. coli; the araC regulatory gene is transcribed in the opposite direction (Guzman et al., 1995)
    330..352     +  RBS            RBS: efficient ribosome binding site from bacteriophage T7 gene 10 (Olins and Rangwala, 1989)
    360..1037    +  CDS            mPlum: mPlum is a basic (constitutively fluorescent) red fluorescent protein published in 2004, derived from Discosoma sp.. It has low acid sensitivity.
   1038..1054    +  CDS            capTEV™ (fragment): composite tag for in vivo biotinylation, TEV protease cleavage, and 6xHis tagging
   1148..1263    +  ncRNA          5S rRNA: Accession: RF00001 - 5S ribosomal RNA
   1267..1353    +  terminator     rrnB T1 terminator: Escherichia coli rrnB; transcription terminator T1 from the E. coli rrnB gene
   1445..1472    +  terminator     rrnB T2 terminator: transcription terminator T2 from the E. coli rrnB gene
   1491..1582    +  promoter       AmpR promoter: bla
   1583..2443    +  CDS            AmpR: β-lactamase; bla; confers resistance to ampicillin, carbenicillin, and related antibiotics
   2485..2865    +  rep_origin     M13 ori (sequence partly withheld): M13 bacteriophage origin of replication; arrow indicates direction of (+) strand synthesis
   3051..3639    +  rep_origin     ori: high-copy-number ColE1/pMB1/pBR322/pUC origin of replication
   3825..3965    -  misc_feature   bom: basis of mobility region from pBR322
   4067..4106    -  CDS            rop (fragment): Rop protein, which maintains plasmids at low copy number; rop
   4107..4292    -  CDS            TcR (fragment): tetracycline efflux protein; tet; confers resistance to tetracycline
   4302..4320    +  promoter       tet promoter (fragment): E. coli promoter for tetracycline efflux protein gene
   4410..5288    -  CDS            araC: L-arabinose regulatory protein; araC
