[The description below was written by a language model from this plasmid's Addgene catalogue record and pLannotate feature annotations shown in this document.]
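Description:
pBAD mPlum is a bacterial expression plasmid built on the commercial pBAD backbone for arabinose-inducible production of monomeric Plum (mPlum), a far-red fluorescent protein derived from the Discosoma sp. red fluorescent protein lineage. It is propagated in E. coli as a high-copy plasmid through a ColE1/pMB1-type origin and selected with ampicillin via the β-lactamase gene under its own promoter. The sequenced record is about 5.3 kb, somewhat larger than the sum of the catalogued backbone and insert sizes. The backbone also carries an M13 phage origin for single-stranded DNA production, the pBR322 bom mobility region, and short remnants of the rop gene, tetracycline resistance gene and tet promoter, which are non-functional leftovers from the pBR322 ancestry.

The mPlum coding sequence, cloned between BamHI and EcoRI sites, sits downstream of the araBAD promoter and an efficient ribosome binding site from phage T7 gene 10. The divergently transcribed araC gene encodes the regulator that represses the promoter in the absence of L-arabinose and activates it when the sugar is present, so fluorescent protein production depends on adding arabinose to the culture. Transcription is terminated by the rrnB T1 and T2 terminators, preceded by a 5S rRNA segment from the same operon. The catalogue entry lists no tag. The annotation flags a very short capTEV-like fragment immediately after the reading frame, which is too small to represent a functional tag. According to the depositor, the plasmid is used in university and high school teaching laboratories for purifying fluorescent proteins and for creating fluorescent plate artwork.
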