Addgene plasmid #91773: pBAD mPlum
Purpose: Bacterial expression of a fluorescent protein, monomeric Plum (mPlum)
Depositing lab: Erik Rodriguez & Roger Tsien. Depositing organization: University of California, San Diego (UCSD). Publication: Evolution of new nonantibody proteins via iterative somatic hypermutation. Wang L, Jackson WC, Steinbach PA, Tsien RY. Proc Natl Acad Sci U S A. 2004 Nov 30;101(48):16745-9. Epub 2004 Nov 19. 10.1073/pnas.0407752101 PubMed 15556995.
Backbone
  Vector backbone: pBAD
  Backbone manufacturer: Life Technologies
  Backbone size w/o insert (bp): 4000
  Vector type: Bacterial Expression
Growth in bacteria
  Bacterial resistance: Ampicillin, 100 μg/mL
  Growth temperature: 37°C
  Growth strain: DH5alpha
  Growth instructions: 0.02% (weight/volume) of Arabinose is necessary for fluorescent protein production.
  Copy number: High Copy
Gene/Insert
  Gene/Insert name: monomeric Plum (alt name: mPlum)
  Species: Discosoma sp. (mushroom coral)
  Insert size (bp): 735
  Promoter: araBAD
  Tag / fusion protein: no tag
  Cloning method: Restriction Enzyme; 5′ cloning site BamHI (not destroyed); 3′ cloning site EcoRI (not destroyed)
  Sequencing primers: 5′ pBAD Forward; 3′ unecessary
Terms and licenses: Academic/Nonprofit Terms; Industry Terms: Not Available to Industry
Depositor comments: These plasmids are used in University Molecular Biology Laboratories and by High School students to purify fluorescent proteins and create fluorescent protein plate artwork.
How to cite: pBAD mPlum was a gift from Erik Rodriguez & Roger Tsien (Addgene plasmid # 91773 ; http://n2t.net/addgene:91773 ; RRID:Addgene_91773)
